Addgene plasmid #181704: pVRC8400-SARS-CoV-2-RBD-SD1-B.1.1.529-AVI
Purpose: Expresses SARS-CoV-2 RBD-SD1 domain from the B.1.1.529 (Omicron) variant with single chain Fc, HRV3C protease cleavage site, and AVI tag
Depositing lab: Peter Kwong. Depositing organization: National Institute of Allergy and Infectious Diseases (NIAID). Publication: Molecular probes of spike ectodomain and its subdomains for SARS-CoV-2 variants, Alpha through Omicron. Teng IT, Nazzari AF, Choe M, Liu T, Oliveira de Souza M, Petrova Y, Tsybovsky Y, Wang S, Zhang B, Artamonov M, Madan B, Huang A, Lopez Acevedo SN, Pan X, Ruckwardt TJ, DeKosky BJ, Mascola JR, Misasi J, Sullivan NJ, Zhou T, Kwong PD. PLoS One. 2022 May 24;17(5):e0268767. doi: 10.1371/journal.pone.0268767. eCollection 2022. PubMed 35609088.
Backbone
  Vector backbone: pVRC8400
  Vector type: Mammalian Expression
Growth in bacteria
  Bacterial resistance: Kanamycin, 50 μg/mL
  Growth temperature: 37°C
  Growth strain: DH5alpha
  Copy number: Unknown
Gene/Insert
  Gene/Insert name: SARS-CoV-2-S2P-B.1.1.529
  Mutation: G339D, S371L, S373P, S375F, K417N, N440K, G446S, S477N, T478K, E484A, Q493R, G496S, Q498R, N501Y, Y505H, T547K
  Entrez Gene: S (a.k.a. GU280_gp02, spike glycoprotein)
  Tag / fusion protein: scFc (N terminal on insert); HRV3C (N terminal on insert); AVI (C terminal on insert)
Terms and licenses: Academic/Nonprofit Terms; Industry Terms: Not Available to Industry
Depositor comments: Please visit https://www.biorxiv.org/content/10.1101/2021.12.29.474491v1 for bioRxiv preprint.
How to cite: pVRC8400-SARS-CoV-2-RBD-SD1-B.1.1.529-AVI was a gift from Peter Kwong (Addgene plasmid # 181704 ; http://n2t.net/addgene:181704 ; RRID:Addgene_181704)
