[The description below was written by a language model from this plasmid's Addgene catalogue record and pLannotate feature annotations shown in this document.]
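Description:
pVRC8400-SARS-CoV-2-RBD-SD1-B.1.1.529-AVI is a 6,786 nt mammalian expression plasmid built on the pVRC8400 backbone. It produces a secreted, tagged fragment of the SARS-CoV-2 spike glycoprotein from the B.1.1.529 (Omicron) variant. In bacteria it replicates from a high-copy ColE1/pUC-type origin and is selected with kanamycin through an aph(3')-Ia KanR gene. The short bom, rop, β-lactamase and Tn903 fragments in the annotation appear to be backbone remnants rather than functional elements.

Transcription is driven by the human CMV immediate-early enhancer and promoter. These are followed by a truncated HTLV-1 5' LTR segment and a fragment of CMV intron A, both 5' leader elements commonly included to raise expression, and the unit ends with the bovine growth hormone polyadenylation signal. The open reading frame begins with a short fragment matching a mouse immunoglobulin heavy-chain variable gene, which probably serves as the secretion leader, although the record does not say so. Next comes human IgG1 constant-region sequence corresponding to the single-chain Fc (scFc), an HRV3C protease cleavage site, and then the spike fragment covering the receptor-binding domain and subdomain 1, with a C-terminal AVI tag. The HRV3C site and AVI tag are listed in the catalogue fields but are not annotated in the feature table. The catalogue insert name reads "S2P", but the plasmid name, stated purpose and the roughly 830 nt spike feature all point to the RBD-SD1 fragment. It carries sixteen Omicron substitutions, from G339D through T547K.

This layout suits Fc-based capture of the secreted protein, release of RBD-SD1 by HRV3C cleavage, and site-specific biotinylation at the AVI tag. The resulting protein can serve as a molecular probe of the variant spike subdomain, in line with the associated publication.
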