Features (pLannotate 1.2.2; 15 found; start..end, strand, type, name):
    137..235     +  misc_feature   bom (fragment): basis of mobility region from pBR322
    321..700     +  enhancer       CMV enhancer: human cytomegalovirus immediate early enhancer
    701..904     +  promoter       CMV promoter: human cytomegalovirus (CMV) immediate early promoter
    993..1220    +  LTR            5' LTR (truncated) (fragment): truncated 5' long terminal repeat (LTR) from human T-cell leukemia virus (HTLV) type 1
   1224..1334    +  intron         CMV intron (fragment): modified intron A from human cytomegalovirus
   1385..1453    +  CDS            Ighv1-61 (fragment): HVM05_MOUSE - Also known as Igh-VJ558. Experimental evidence at protein level: Swiss-Prot protein existence level 1. From Mus musculus (Mouse).
   1787..2803    +  CDS            IGHG1: IGHG1_HUMAN - Experimental evidence at protein level: Swiss-Prot protein existence level 1. Constant region of immunoglobulin heavy chains. Immunoglobulins, also known as antibodies, are membrane-bound or secreted glycoproteins produced by B lymphocytes. In the recognition phase of humoral immunity, the membrane-bound immunoglobulins serve as receptors which, upon binding of a specific antigen, trigger the clonal expansion and differentiation of B lymphocytes into immunoglobulins- secreting plasma cells. Secreted immunoglobulins mediate the effector phase of humoral immunity, which results in
   2858..3685    +  CDS            S (fragment) (sequence partly withheld): SPIKE_SARS2 - Experimental evidence at protein level: Swiss-Prot protein existence level 1. [Spike glycoprotein]: May down-regulate host tetherin (BST2) by lysosomal degradation, thereby counteracting its antiviral activity. From Severe acute respiratory syndrome coronavirus 2 (2019-nCoV) (SARS-CoV-2).
   3774..3998    +  polyA_signal   bGH poly(A) signal: bovine growth hormone polyadenylation signal
   4536..5124    -  rep_origin     ori: high-copy-number ColE1/pMB1/pBR322/pUC origin of replication
   5296..5367    -  CDS            bla(M) (fragment): β-lactamase lacking the signal sequence; bla(M); allows cytosolic expression of β-lactamase
   5379..5525    -  CDS            TRA2_ECOLX (fragment): Protein predicted: Swiss-Prot protein existence level 4. Required for transposition of transposon Tn903. From Escherichia coli.
   5666..6481    -  CDS            KanR: aminoglycoside phosphotransferase; aph(3')-Ia; confers resistance to kanamycin in bacteria or G418 (Geneticin®) in eukaryotes
   6604..6691    -  promoter       AmpR promoter (fragment): bla
   6786..35      +  CDS            rop (fragment) (across the origin): Rop protein, which maintains plasmids at low copy number; rop
>Addgene plasmid #181704 | pVRC8400-SARS-CoV-2-RBD-SD1-B.1.1.529-AVI | addgene full sequence | sequence record 354499 | Addgene NGS Result
TCGCGCGTTTCGGTGATGACGGTGAAAACCTCTGACACATGCAGCTCCCGGAGACGGTCACAGCTTGTCT
GTAAGCGGATGCCGGGAGCAGACAAGCCCGTCAGGGCGCGTCAGCGGGTGTTGGCGGGTGTCGGGGCTGG
CTTAACTATGCGGCATCAGAGCAGATTGTACTGAGAGTGCACCATATGCGGTGTGAAATACCGCACAGAT
GCGTAAGGAGAAAATACCGCATCAGATTGGCTATTGGCCATTGCATACGTTGTATCCATATCATAATATG
TACATTTATATTGGCTCATGTCCAACATTACCGCCATGTTGACATTGATTATTGACTAGTTATTAATAGT
AATCAATTACGGGGTCATTAGTTCATAGCCCATATATGGAGTTCCGCGTTACATAACTTACGGTAAATGG
CCCGCCTGGCTGACCGCCCAACGACCCCCGCCCATTGACGTCAATAATGACGTATGTTCCCATAGTAACG
CCAATAGGGACTTTCCATTGACGTCAATGGGTGGAGTATTTACGGTAAACTGCCCACTTGGCAGTACATC
AAGTGTATCATATGCCAAGTACGCCCCCTATTGACGTCAATGACGGTAAATGGCCCGCCTGGCATTATGC
CCAGTACATGACCTTATGGGACTTTCCTACTTGGCAGTACATCTACGTATTAGTCATCGCTATTACCATG
GTGATGCGGTTTTGGCAGTACATCAATGGGCGTGGATAGCGGTTTGACTCACGGGGATTTCCAAGTCTCC
ACCCCATTGACGTCAATGGGAGTTTGTTTTGGCACCAAAATCAACGGGACTTTCCAAAATGTCGTAACAA
CTCCGCCCCATTGACGCAAATGGGCGGTAGGCGTGTACGGTGGGAGGTCTATATAAGCAGAGCTCGTTTA
GTGAACCGTCAGATCGCCTGGAGACGCCATCCACGCTGTTTTGACCTCCATAGAAGACACCGGGACCGAT
CCAGCCTCCATCGGCTCGCATCTCTCCTTCACGCGCCCGCCGCCCTACCTGAGGCCGCCATCCACGCCGG
TTGAGTCGCGTTCTGCCGCCTCCCGCCTGTGGTGCCTCCTGAACTGCGTCCGCCGTCTAGGTAAGTTTAA
AGCTCAGGTCGAGACCGGGCCTTTGTCCGGCGCTCCCTTGGAGCCTACCTAGACTCAGCCGGCTCTCCAC
GCTTTGCCTGACCCTGCTTGCTCAACTCTAGTTAACGGTGGAGGGCAGTGTAGTCTGAGCAGTACTCGTT
GCTGCCGCGCGCGCCACCAGACATAATAGCTGACAGACTAACAGACTGTTCCTTTCCATGGGTCTTTTCT
GCAGTCACCGTCGTCGACACGTGTGATCAGATATCGCGGCCGCTCTAGACCACCATGGGATGGTCATGTA
TCATCCTTTTTCTAGTAGCAACTGCAACCGGTGTACATTCCGCACCAGAACTGCTGGGGGGCCCTAGCGT
GTTCCTGTTCCCTCCGAAACCTAAAGACACTCTGATGATTTCTCGCACCCCAGAGGTCACCTGCGTGGTG
GTGGACGTGTCCCACGAGGACCCTGAGGTGAAATTCAACTGGTACGTGGATGGCGTGGAGGTGCACAACG
CCAAGACCAAGCCTAGAGAAGAGCAGTACAACAGCACATACAGGGTGGTGAGCGTGCTGACCGTGCTGCA
TCAGGATTGGCTGAACGGCAAGGAATACAAGTGCAAAGTCAGCAATAAGGCCCTGCCTGCTCCCATCGAG
AAGACCATCAGCAAGGCCAAAGGCCAGCCTCGGGAACCTCAGGTGTATACACTGCCTCCAAGCCGGGACG
AGCTGACCAAGAACCAGGTGTCCCTGTACTGCCTGGTGAAGGGATTTTATCCTAGCGATATCGCTGTGGA
GTGGGAGTCCAACGGCCAGCCAGAAAACAACTACAAGACAACCCCTCCCGTGCTGGACTCTGATGGCAGC
TTTTTTCTGTACAGCAAGCTGACCGTGGACAAGAGCAGATGGCAGCAGGGCAACGTGTTCAGCTGCAGCG
TCATGCATGAAGCCCTGCACAACCACTACACACAGAAGAGCCTGTCTCTGTCCCCTGGCAAAGGCGGCGG
CGGCAGCGGCGGAGGCGGATCTGGAGGCGGCGGCAGCGGAGGAGGCGGTTCTGCCCCTGAGCTCTTGGGC
GGCCCTAGCGTGTTCCTGTTCCCACCTAAGCCTAAGGACACCCTGATGATCTCTCGGACCCCTGAAGTGA
CCTGTGTAGTCGTGGACGTGTCTCACGAGGACCCTGAAGTGAAGTTCAACTGGTACGTGGATGGCGTTGA
GGTCCACAATGCCAAGACCAAGCCTAGAGAGGAACAGTACAATAGCACCTACAGAGTGGTGAGCGTTCTG
ACCGTGCTGCACCAGGACTGGCTGAATGGCAAAGAGTATAAATGCAAGGTGAGCAACAAAGCCCTGCCTG
CCCCAATCGAAAAGACCATCTCCAAGGCCAAGGGCCAGCCTCGGGAACCCCAGGTGTACACCCTGCCCCC
TAGCAGAGACGAGTTAACCAAGAACCAGGTGAGCCTGACTTGTCTGGTGAAGGGCTTCTACCCTTCTGAC
ATCGCCGTGGAATGGGAATCTAATGGACAGCCTGAGAACAACTACAAGACCACACCCCCTGTGCTGGACA
GCGACGGCAGCTTCTTCCTGACCAGCAAGCTGACAGTGGATAAGTCCAGATGGCAGCAAGGCAACGTGTT
CAGCTGCTCCGTGATGCACGAGGCCCTTCACAACCACTATACACAGAAGTCCCTGAGCCTGAGCCCTGGA
AAAGGCGGCTCCGGCGGAGGTGGCTCAGGCGGCCTGGAAGTGCTGTTTCAAGGCCCTAGAGTGCAGCCGA
CAGAGTCCATCGTGCGGTTCCCCAACATCACC
[585 nt withheld, positions 2903-3487]
AAAAGCACCAACCTGGTTAAAAACAAGTGTGTGAACTTCAATTTCAACGGCCTCAAGGGCACCGGCGTGC
TGACAGAGAGCAACAAGAAATTCCTGCCTTTTCAACAATTTGGCAGAGACATCGCTGACACCACAGACGC
CGTGAGAGACCCTCAGACCCTGGAAATCCTGGACATCACCCCCTGCAGCGGCGGCGGACTGGTGCCCCAG
CAGAGCGGCGGACTGAACGACATCTTCGAGGCCCAGAAAATTGAGTGGCACGAGGGCTGATGAGGATCCA
GATCTGCTGTGCCTTCTAGTTGCCAGCCATCTGTTGTTTGCCCCTCCCCCGTGCCTTCCTTGACCCTGGA
AGGTGCCACTCCCACTGTCCTTTCCTAATAAAATGAGGAAATTGCATCGCATTGTCTGAGTAGGTGTCAT
TCTATTCTGGGGGGTGGGGTGGGGCAGGACAGCAAGGGGGAGGATTGGGAAGACAATAGCAGGCATGCTG
GGGATGCGGTGGGCTCTATGGGTACCCAGGTGCTGAAGAATTGACCCGGTTCCTCCTGGGCCAGAAAGAA
GCAGGCACATCCCCTTCTCTGTGACACACCCTGTCCACGCCCCTGGTTCTTAGTTCCAGCCCCACTCATA
GGACACTCATAGCTCAGGAGGGCTCCGCCTTCAATCCCACCCGCTAAAGTACTTGGAGCGGTCTCTCCCT
CCCTCATCAGCCCACCAAACCAAACCTAGCCTCCAAGAGTGGGAAGAAATTAAAGCAAGATAGGCTATTA
AGTGCAGAGGGAGAGAAAATGCCTCCAACATGTGAGGAAGTAATGAGAGAAATCATAGAATTTTAAGGCC
ATGATTTAAGGCCATCATGGCCTTAATCTTCCGCTTCCTCGCTCACTGACTCGCTGCGCTCGGTCGTTCG
GCTGCGGCGAGCGGTATCAGCTCACTCAAAGGCGGTAATACGGTTATCCACAGAATCAGGGGATAACGCA
GGAAAGAACATGTGAGCAAAAGGCCAGCAAAAGGCCAGGAACCGTAAAAAGGCCGCGTTGCTGGCGTTTT
TCCATAGGCTCCGCCCCCCTGACGAGCATCACAAAAATCGACGCTCAAGTCAGAGGTGGCGAAACCCGAC
AGGACTATAAAGATACCAGGCGTTTCCCCCTGGAAGCTCCCTCGTGCGCTCTCCTGTTCCGACCCTGCCG
CTTACCGGATACCTGTCCGCCTTTCTCCCTTCGGGAAGCGTGGCGCTTTCTCATAGCTCACGCTGTAGGT
ATCTCAGTTCGGTGTAGGTCGTTCGCTCCAAGCTGGGCTGTGTGCACGAACCCCCCGTTCAGCCCGACCG
CTGCGCCTTATCCGGTAACTATCGTCTTGAGTCCAACCCGGTAAGACACGACTTATCGCCACTGGCAGCA
GCCACTGGTAACAGGATTAGCAGAGCGAGGTATGTAGGCGGTGCTACAGAGTTCTTGAAGTGGTGGCCTA
ACTACGGCTACACTAGAAGAACAGTATTTGGTATCTGCGCTCTGCTGAAGCCAGTTACCTTCGGAAAAAG
AGTTGGTAGCTCTTGATCCGGCAAACAAACCACCGCTGGTAGCGGTGGTTTTTTTGTTTGCAAGCAGCAG
ATTACGCGCAGAAAAAAAGGATCTCAAGAAGATCCTTTGATCTTTTCTACGGGGTCTGACGCTCAGTGGA
ACGAAAACTCACGTTAAGGGATTTTGGTCATGAGATTATCAAAAAGGATCTTCACCTAGATCCTTTTAAA
TTAAAAATGAAGTTTTAAATCAATCTAAAGTATATATGAGTAAACTTGGTCTGACAGTTACCAATGCTTA
ATCAGTGAGGCACCTATCTCAGCGATCTGTCTATTTCGTTCATCCATAGTTGCCTGACTCGGGGGGGGGG
GGCGCTGAGGTCTGCCTCGTGAAGAAGGTGTTGCTGACTCATACCAGGCCTGAATCGCCCCATCATCCAG
CCAGAAAGTGAGGGAGCCACGGTTGATGAGAGCTTTGTTGTAGGTGGACCAGTTGGTGATTTTGAACTTT
TGCTTTGCCACGGAACGGTCTGCGTTGTCGGGAAGATGCGTGATCTGATCCTTCAACTCAGCAAAAGTTC
GATTTATTCAACAAAGCCGCCGTCCCGTCAAGTCAGCGTAATGCTCTGCCAGTGTTACAACCAATTAACC
AATTCTGATTAGAAAAACTCATCGAGCATCAAATGAAACTGCAATTTATTCATATCAGGATTATCAATAC
CATATTTTTGAAAAAGCCGTTTCTGTAATGAAGGAGAAAACTCACCGAGGCAGTTCCATAGGATGGCAAG
ATCCTGGTATCGGTCTGCGATTCCGACTCGTCCAACATCAATACAACCTATTAATTTCCCCTCGTCAAAA
ATAAGGTTATCAAGTGAGAAATCACCATGAGTGACGACTGAATCCGGTGAGAATGGCAAAAGCTTATGCA
TTTCTTTCCAGACTTGTTCAACAGGCCAGCCATTACGCTCGTCATCAAAATCACTCGCATCAACCAAACC
GTTATTCATTCGTGATTGCGCCTGAGCGAGACGAAATACGCGATCGCTGTTAAAAGGACAATTACAAACA
GGAATCGAATGCAACCGGCGCAGGAACACTGCCAGCGCATCAACAATATTTTCACCTGAATCAGGATATT
CTTCTAATACCTGGAATGCTGTTTTCCCGGGGATCGCAGTGGTGAGTAACCATGCATCATCAGGAGTACG
GATAAAATGCTTGATGGTCGGAAGAGGCATAAATTCCGTCAGCCAGTTTAGTCTGACCATCTCATCTGTA
ACATCATTGGCAACGCTACCTTTGCCATGTTTCAGAAACAACTCTGGCGCATCGGGCTTCCCATACAATC
GATAGATTGTCGCACCTGATTGCCCGACATTATCGCGAGCCCATTTATACCCATATAAATCAGCATCCAT
GTTGGAATTTAATCGCGGCCTCGAGCAAGACGTTTCCCGTTGAATATGGCTCATAACACCCCTTGTATTA
CTGTTTATGTAAGCAGACAGTTTTATTGTTCATGATGATATATTTTTATCTTGTGCAATGTAACATCAGA
GATTTTGAGACACAACGTGGCTTTCCCCCCCCCCCCATTATTGAAGCATTTATCAGGGTTATTGTCTCAT
GAGCGGATACATATTTGAATGTATTTAGAAAAATAAACAAATAGGGGTTCCGCGCACATTTCCCCGAAAA
GTGCCACCTGACGTCTAAGAAACCATTATTATCATGACATTAACCTATAAAAATAGGCGTATCACGAGGC
CCTTTCGTC
